Addgene plasmid #200394: pCS2_RFP-60A
Purpose: Plasmid IVT template encoding RFP. NOTE: In the manuscript, "mCherry" was listed as the internal control for multiple fluorescence-based experiments, but it was actually RFP.
Depositing lab: Xiao Wang. Depositing organization: Broad Institute. Publication: Chemically Modified mocRNAs for Highly Efficient Protein Expression in Mammalian Cells. Aditham A, Shi H, Guo J, Zeng H, Zhou Y, Wade SD, Huang J, Liu J, Wang X. ACS Chem Biol. 2022 Dec 16;17(12):3352-3366. doi: 10.1021/acschembio.1c00569. Epub 2022 Jan 7. PubMed 34995053.
Backbone
  Vector backbone: pCS2
  Vector type: Mammalian Expression
Growth in bacteria
  Bacterial resistance: Ampicillin, 100 μg/mL
  Growth temperature: 30°C
  Growth strain: NEB Stable
  Copy number: Unknown
Gene/Insert
  Gene/Insert name: RFP
Terms and licenses: Academic/Nonprofit Terms; Industry Terms: Not Available to Industry
How to cite: pCS2_RFP-60A was a gift from Xiao Wang (Addgene plasmid # 200394 ; http://n2t.net/addgene:200394 ; RRID:Addgene_200394)
