[The description below was written by a language model from this plasmid's Addgene catalogue record and pLannotate feature annotations shown in this document.]
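Description:
pCS2_RFP-60A is a 4.9 kb plasmid built on the pCS2 backbone, catalogued as a mammalian expression vector but deposited mainly as a template for in vitro transcription (IVT) of mRNA encoding a red fluorescent protein. It is maintained in E. coli through a high-copy ColE1/pUC-type origin and selected with ampicillin via the bla (AmpR) gene and its own promoter. An f1 origin and remnants of the lac region (lacI and lacZα fragments, CAP site, lac promoter and operator) are carried over from the parental cloning vector.

The payload is an mRFP1 coding sequence, the monomeric Discosoma-derived red fluorescent protein. The annotation also detects a short KRAS-like fragment directly after it in the same orientation. This could be a C-terminal extension of the reporter, but the record does not explain it. Upstream of the reporter are the simian CMV IE94 enhancer/promoter, which can drive expression in transfected mammalian cells, and an SP6 promoter, which allows run-off synthesis of sense RNA with SP6 polymerase. Partial T7 and T3 promoters and an SV40 polyadenylation signal lie on the downstream side, as is usual for pCS2. The "60A" in the name suggests a template-encoded stretch of 60 adenosines acting as a poly(A) tail on the transcript, although no such element appears in the feature table.

According to the record, the RFP mRNA made from this template served as the internal control in fluorescence-based experiments on chemically modified mRNAs for protein expression in mammalian cells. The depositor notes that the associated manuscript called this control "mCherry" when it was actually RFP.
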