Features (pLannotate 1.2.2; 16 found; start..end, strand, type, name):
      1..589     +  rep_origin     ori: high-copy-number ColE1/pMB1/pBR322/pUC origin of replication
    772..864     +  CDS            lacI (fragment): lac repressor; lacI; The lac repressor binds to the lac operator to inhibit transcription in E. coli. This inhibition can be relieved by adding lactose or isopropyl-β-D-thiogalactopyranoside (IPTG).
    877..898     +  protein_bind   CAP binding site: CAP binding activates transcription in the presence of cAMP. E. coli catabolite activator protein
    913..943     +  promoter       lac promoter: promoter for the E. coli lac operon
    951..967     +  protein_bind   lac operator: The lac repressor binds to the lac operator to inhibit transcription in E. coli. This inhibition can be relieved by adding lactose or isopropyl-β-D-thiogalactopyranoside (IPTG). lac repressor encoded by lacI
   1012..1030    +  promoter       T3 promoter: promoter for bacteriophage T3 RNA polymerase
   1197..1331    +  polyA_signal   SV40 poly(A) signal: SV40 polyadenylation signal
   1336..1353    +  promoter       T7 promoter (fragment): promoter for bacteriophage T7 RNA polymerase
   1372..1464    -  CDS            KRAS (fragment): RASK_MELGA - Experimental evidence at protein level: Swiss-Prot protein existence level 1. Ras proteins bind GDP/GTP and possess intrinsic GTPase activity. Plays an important role in the regulation of cell proliferation. May play a role in promoting oncogenic events by inducing transcriptional silencing of tumor suppressor genes (TSGs). From Meleagris gallopavo (Wild turkey).
   1468..2142    -  CDS            mRFP1: mRFP1 is a basic (constitutively fluorescent) red fluorescent protein published in 2002, derived from Discosoma sp.. It is reported to be a somewhat slowly-maturing monomer with low acid sensitivity.
   2186..2204    -  promoter       SP6 promoter: promoter for bacteriophage SP6 RNA polymerase
   2239..3216    -  promoter       CMV IE94 promoter: enhancer/promoter region of simian cytomegalovirus major immediate early transcription unit IE94
   3223..3289    +  CDS            lacZα (fragment): LacZα fragment of β-galactosidase; lacZ fragment
   3294..3722    +  rep_origin     f1 ori (sequence partly withheld): f1 bacteriophage origin of replication; arrow indicates direction of (+) strand synthesis
   3775..3879    +  promoter       AmpR promoter: bla
   3880..4740    +  CDS            AmpR: β-lactamase; bla; confers resistance to ampicillin, carbenicillin, and related antibiotics
>Addgene plasmid #200394 | pCS2_RFP-60A | addgene full sequence | sequence record 392992 | Addgene NGS Result
TTGAGATCCTTTTTTTCTGCGCGTAATCTGCTGCTTGCAAACAAAAAAACCACCGCTACCAGCGGTGGTT
TGTTTGCCGGATCAAGAGCTACCAACTCTTTTTCCGAAGGTAACTGGCTTCAGCAGAGCGCAGATACCAA
ATACTGTTCTTCTAGTGTAGCCGTAGTTAGGCCACCACTTCAAGAACTCTGTAGCACCGCCTACATACCT
CGCTCTGCTAATCCTGTTACCAGTGGCTGCTGCCAGTGGCGATAAGTCGTGTCTTACCGGGTTGGACTCA
AGACGATAGTTACCGGATAAGGCGCAGCGGTCGGGCTGAACGGGGGGTTCGTGCACACAGCCCAGCTTGG
AGCGAACGACCTACACCGAACTGAGATACCTACAGCGTGAGCTATGAGAAAGCGCCACGCTTCCCGAAGG
GAGAAAGGCGGACAGGTATCCGGTAAGCGGCAGGGTCGGAACAGGAGAGCGCACGAGGGAGCTTCCAGGG
GGAAACGCCTGGTATCTTTATAGTCCTGTCGGGTTTCGCCACCTCTGACTTGAGCGTCGATTTTTGTGAT
GCTCGTCAGGGGGGCGGAGCCTATGGAAAAACGCCAGCAACGCGGCCTTTTTACGGTTCCTGGCCTTTTG
CTGGCCTTTTGCTCACATGTTCTTTCCTGCGTTATCCCCTGATTCTGTGGATAACCGTATTACCGCCTTT
GAGTGAGCTGATACCGCTCGCCGCAGCCGAACGACCGAGCGCAGCGAGTCAGTGAGCGAGGAAGCGGAAG
AGCGCCCAATACGCAAACCGCCTCTCCCCGCGCGTTGGCCGATTCATTAATGCAGCTGGCACGACAGGTT
TCCCGACTGGAAAGCGGGCAGTGAGCGCAACGCAATTAATGTGAGTTAGCTCACTCATTAGGCACCCCAG
GCTTTACACTTTATGCTCCCGGCTCGTATGTTGTGTGGAATTGTGAGCGGATAACAATTTCACACAGGAA
ACAGCTATGACCATGATTACGCCAAGCGCGCAATTAACCCTCACTAAAGGGAACAAAAGCTGGGTACCGG
GCCCAATGCATTGGCGCCGCGGCCGCGAACGTCTCTTTTTTTTTTTTTTTTTTTTTTTTTTTTTTTTTTT
TTTTTTTTTTTTTTTTTTTTTCCTCCCACACCTCCCCCTGAACCTGAAACATAAAATGAATGCAATTGTT
GTTGTTAACTTGTTTATTGCAGCTTATAATGGTTACAAATAAAGCAATAGCATCACAAATTTCACAAATA
AAGCATTTTTTTCACTGCATTCTAGTTGTGGTTTGTCCAAACTCATCAATGTATCTTATCATGTCTGGAT
CTACGTAATACGACTCACTATAGTTCTAGAGGCTCGAGTTACAAAATGCTACACTTCGTTTTTGATTTCT
TCTTCTTTTTGCCGTCTTTGCTCATCTTCTCTTTGTGCTTGCGGATTTCTCGGACCAACGTGAATTCGGC
GCCGGTGGAGTGGCGGCCCTCGGCGCGCTCGTACTGTTCCACGATGGTGTAGTCCTCGTTGTGGGAGGTG
ATGTCCAGCTTGATGTCGGTCTTGTAGGCGCCGGGCAGCTGCACGGGCTTCTTGGCCATGTAGGTGGTCT
TGACCTCGGCGTCGTAGTGGCCGCCGTCCTTCAGCTTCAGCCTCATCTTGATCTCGCCCTTCAGGGCGCC
GTCCTCGGGGTACATCCGCTCGGTGGAGGCCTCCCAGCCCATGGTCTTCTTCTGCATTACGGGGCCGTCG
GAGGGGAAGTTGGTGCCGCGCAGCTTCACCTTGTAGATGAACTCGCCGTCCTGCAGGGAGGAGTCCTGGG
TCACGGTCACCACGCCGCCGTCCTCGAAGTTCATCACGCGCTCCCACTTGAAGCCCTCGGGGAAGGACAG
CTTCAAGTAGTCGGGGATGTCGGCGGGGTGCTTCACGTAGGCCTTGGAGCCGTACTGGAACTGAGGGGAC
AGGATGTCCCAGGCGAAGGGCAGGGGGCCGCCCTTGGTCACCTTCAGCTTGGCGGTCTGGGTGCCCTCGT
AGGGGCGGCCCTCGCCCTCGCCCTCGATCTCGAACTCGTGGCCGTTCACGGAGCCCTCCATGCGCACCTT
GAAGCGCATGAACTCCTTGATGACGTTCTCGGAGGAGGCCATTTCGAATCGATGGGATCCTGCAAAAAGA
ACAAGTAGCTTGTATTCTATAGTGTCACCTAAATCAAGCTTGCTCCGACGTCCCCAGGCAGAATGGCGGT
TCCCTAAACGAGCATTGCTTATATAGACCTCCCATTAGGCACGCCTACCGCCCATTTACGTCAATGGAAC
GCCCATTTGCGTCATTGCCCCTCCCCATTGACGTCAATGGGGATGTACTTGGCAGCCATCGCGGGCCATT
TACCGCCATTGACGTCAATGGGAGTACTGCCAATGTACCCTGGCGTACTTCCAATAGTAATGTACTTGCC
AAGTTACTATTAATAGATATTGATGTACTGCCAAGTGGGCCATTTACCGTCATTGACGTCAATAGGGGGC
GTGAGAACGGATATGAATGGGCAATGAGCCATCCCATTGACGTCAATGGTGGGTGGTCCTATTGACGTCA
ATGGGCATTGAGCCAGGCGGGCCATTTACCGTAATTGACGTCAATGGGGGAGGCGCCATATACGTCAATA
GGACCGCCCATATGACGTCAATAGGAAAGACCATATATAGAGACCATTGACGTCAATGGGGGAGTGGCTA
TGGGCGGTATTAGGAAGCCCCATATATGGTATATGGGACCGCCCATTGGGAGGGGCTATCTACGTCAATA
GGAAAACCCATATATGGAATACTATATGGCATAGGGCCAATACATAGTATTGAACCTGGCCAATAGCCAT
ATTGGCATAGGGCCATATTGGATATTGCCTATATATTGATCCTGGCATATAGCCAATATGGCCGCCATTA
TTGGCACCATGCCAATTCAATATGGCGGACTTGGCACAGGGCCAAGACCCCTCCTCAAACTTGGCACCGT
GCCAAGTAGACCCCTCCCCAGTTGGCACAGTGCCAGGTCCGCCATATTGAATTGGCATGGTGCCAAGTCC
GCCATATTGAATTGGCTGGGGTCCAGATCCACCATATTGAATTGGCACGAGTCCATATACGCCATATTGA
ATTGGCACAGGTCCAGATCCACCATATTGAATTGGCATGAGTCCATATACGCCATATTGAATTGGCGGTC
GACTGGCGTAATAGCGAAGAGGCCCGCACCGATCGCCCTTCCCAACAGTTGCGCAGCCTGAATGGCGAAT
GGG
[124 nt withheld, positions 3294-3417]
C
[91 nt withheld, positions 3419-3509]
A
[49 nt withheld, positions 3511-3559]
CCTTTGACGTTGGAGTCCACGTTCTTT
[37 nt withheld, positions 3587-3623]
ACCCTATCTCGGTCTATTCTTTTGATTTATAAGGGATTTTGCCGATTTCGGCCTATTGGTTAAAAAATGA
GCTGATTTAACAAAAATTTAACGCGAATTTTAACAAAATATTAACGCTTACAATTTAGGTGGCACTTTTC
GGGGAAATGTGCGCGGAACCCCTATTTGTTTATTTTTCTAAATACATTCAAATATGTATCCGCTCATGAG
ACAATAACCCTGATAAATGCTTCAATAATATTGAAAAAGGAAGAGTATGAGTATTCAACATTTCCGTGTC
GCCCTTATTCCCTTTTTTGCGGCATTTTGCCTTCCTGTTTTTGCTCACCCAGAAACGCTGGTGAAAGTAA
AAGATGCTGAAGATCAGTTGGGTGCACGAGTGGGTTACATCGAACTGGATCTCAACAGCGGTAAGATCCT
TGAGAGTTTTCGCCCCGAAGAACGTTTTCCAATGATGAGCACTTTTAAAGTTCTGCTATGTGGCGCGGTA
TTATCCCGTATTGACGCCGGGCAAGAGCAACTCGGTCGCCGCATACACTATTCTCAGAATGACTTGGTTG
AGTACTCACCAGTCACAGAAAAGCATCTTACGGATGGCATGACAGTAAGAGAATTATGCAGTGCTGCCAT
AACCATGAGTGATAACACTGCGGCCAACTTACTTCTGACAACGATCGGAGGACCGAAGGAGCTAACCGCT
TTTTTGCACAACATGGGGGATCATGTAACTCGCCTTGATCGTTGGGAACCGGAGCTGAATGAAGCCATAC
CAAACGACGAGCGTGACACCACGATGCCTGTAGCAATGGCAACAACGTTGCGCAAACTATTAACTGGCGA
ACTACTTACTCTAGCTTCCCGGCAACAATTAATAGACTGGATGGAGGCGGATAAAGTTGCAGGACCACTT
CTGCGCTCGGCCCTTCCGGCTGGCTGGTTTATTGCTGATAAATCTGGAGCCGGTGAGCGTGGGTCTCGCG
GTATCATTGCAGCACTGGGGCCAGATGGTAAGCCCTCCCGTATCGTAGTTATCTACACGACGGGGAGTCA
GGCAACTATGGATGAACGAAATAGACAGATCGCTGAGATAGGTGCCTCACTGATTAAGCATTGGTAACTG
TCAGACCAAGTTTACTCATATATACTTTAGATTGATTTAAAACTTCATTTTTAATTTAAAAGGATCTAGG
TGAAGATCCTTTTTGATAATCTCATGACCAAAATCCCTTAACGTGAGTTTTCGTTCCACTGAGCGTCAGA
CCCCGTAGAAAAGATCAAAGGATCTTC
